>Addgene plasmid #178269 | pLKO_HA.S.VSVg_mCherry-NLS | addgene full sequence | sequence record 353129 | Addgene NGS Result
CCTATCTCGGTCTATTCTTTTGATTTATAAGGGATTTTGCCGATTTCGGCCTATTGGTTAAAAAATGAGC
TGATTTAACAAAAATTTAACGCGAATTTTAACAAAATATTAACGCTTACAATTTAGGTGGCACTTTTCGG
GGAAATGTGCGCGGAACCCCTATTTGTTTATTTTTCTAAATACATTCAAATATGTATCCGCTCATGAGAC
AATAACCCTGATAAATGCTTCAATAATATTGAAAAAGGAAGAGTATGAGTATTCAACATTTCCGTGTCGC
CCTTATTCCCTTTTTTGCGGCATTTTGCCTTCCTGTTTTTGCTCACCCAGAAACGCTGGTGAAAGTAAAA
GATGCTGAAGATCAGTTGGGTGCACGAGTGGGTTACATCGAACTGGATCTCAACAGCGGTAAGATCCTTG
AGAGTTTTCGCCCCGAAGAACGTTTTCCAATGATGAGCACTTTTAAAGTTCTGCTATGTGGCGCGGTATT
ATCCCGTATTGACGCCGGGCAAGAGCAACTCGGTCGCCGCATACACTATTCTCAGAATGACTTGGTTGAG
TACTCACCAGTCACAGAAAAGCATCTTACGGATGGCATGACAGTAAGAGAATTATGCAGTGCTGCCATAA
CCATGAGTGATAACACTGCGGCCAACTTACTTCTGACAACGATCGGAGGACCGAAGGAGCTAACCGCTTT
TTTGCACAACATGGGGGATCATGTAACTCGCCTTGATCGTTGGGAACCGGAGCTGAATGAAGCCATACCA
AACGACGAGCGTGACACCACGATGCCTGTAGCAATGGCAACAACGTTGCGCAAACTATTAACTGGCGAAC
TACTTACTCTAGCTTCCCGGCAACAATTAATAGACTGGATGGAGGCGGATAAAGTTGCAGGACCACTTCT
GCGCTCGGCCCTTCCGGCTGGCTGGTTTATTGCTGATAAATCTGGAGCCGGTGAGCGTGGGTCTCGCGGT
ATCATTGCAGCACTGGGGCCAGATGGTAAGCCCTCCCGTATCGTAGTTATCTACACGACGGGGAGTCAGG
CAACTATGGATGAACGAAATAGACAGATCGCTGAGATAGGTGCCTCACTGATTAAGCATTGGTAACTGTC
AGACCAAGTTTACTCATATATACTTTAGATTGATTTAAAACTTCATTTTTAATTTAAAAGGATCTAGGTG
AAGATCCTTTTTGATAATCTCATGACCAAAATCCCTTAACGTGAGTTTTCGTTCCACTGAGCGTCAGACC
CCGTAGAAAAGATCAAAGGATCTTCTTGAGATCCTTTTTTTCTGCGCGTAATCTGCTGCTTGCAAACAAA
AAAACCACCGCTACCAGCGGTGGTTTGTTTGCCGGATCAAGAGCTACCAACTCTTTTTCCGAAGGTAACT
GGCTTCAGCAGAGCGCAGATACCAAATACTGTTCTTCTAGTGTAGCCGTAGTTAGGCCACCACTTCAAGA
ACTCTGTAGCACCGCCTACATACCTCGCTCTGCTAATCCTGTTACCAGTGGCTGCTGCCAGTGGCGATAA
GTCGTGTCTTACCGGGTTGGACTCAAGACGATAGTTACCGGATAAGGCGCAGCGGTCGGGCTGAACGGGG
GGTTCGTGCACACAGCCCAGCTTGGAGCGAACGACCTACACCGAACTGAGATACCTACAGCGTGAGCTAT
GAGAAAGCGCCACGCTTCCCGAAGGGAGAAAGGCGGACAGGTATCCGGTAAGCGGCAGGGTCGGAACAGG
AGAGCGCACGAGGGAGCTTCCAGGGGGAAACGCCTGGTATCTTTATAGTCCTGTCGGGTTTCGCCACCTC
TGACTTGAGCGTCGATTTTTGTGATGCTCGTCAGGGGGGCGGAGCCTATGGAAAAACGCCAGCAACGCGG
CCTTTTTACGGTTCCTGGCCTTTTGCTGGCCTTTTGCTCACATGTTCTTTCCTGCGTTATCCCCTGATTC
TGTGGATAACCGTATTACCGCCTTTGAGTGAGCTGATACCGCTCGCCGCAGCCGAACGACCGAGCGCAGC
GAGTCAGTGAGCGAGGAAGCGGAAGAGCGCCCAATACGCAAACCGCCTCTCCCCGCGCGTTGGCCGATTC
ATTAATGCAGCTGGCACGACAGGTTTCCCGACTGGAAAGCGGGCAGTGAGCGCAACGCAATTAATGTGAG
TTAGCTCACTCATTAGGCACCCCAGGCTTTACACTTTATGCTTCCGGCTCGTATGTTGTGTGGAATTGTG
AGCGGATAACAATTTCACACAGGAAACAGCTATGACCATGATTACGCCAAGCGCGCAATTAACCCTCACT
AAAGGGAACAAAAGCTGGAGCTGCAAGCTTAATGTAGTCTTATGCAATACTCTTGTAGTCTTGCAACATG
GTAACGATGAGTTAGCAACATGCCTTACAAGGAGAGAAAAAGCACCGTGCATGGCGATTGGTGGAAGTAA
GGTGGTACGATCGTGCCTTATTAGGAAGGCAACAGACGGGTCTGACATGGATTGGACGAACCACTGAATT
GCCGCATTGCAGAGATATTGTATTTAAGTGCCTAGCTCGATACATAAACGGGTCTCTCTGGTTAGACCAG
ATCTGAGCCTGGGAGCTCTCTGGCTAACTAGGGAACCCACTGCTTAAGCCTCAATAAAGCTTGCCTTGAG
TGCTTCAAGTAGTGTGTGCCCGTCTGTTGTGTGACTCTGGTAACTAGAGATCCCTCAGACCCTTTTAGTC
AGTGTGGAAAATCTCTAGCAGTGGCGCCCGAACAGGGACTTGAAAGCGAAAGGGAAACCAGAGGAGCTCT
CTCGACGCAGGACTCGGCTTGCTGAAGCGCGCACGGCAAGAGGCGAGGGGCGGCGACTGGTGAGTACGCC
AAAAATTTTGACTAGCGGAGGCTAGAAGGAGAGAGATGGGTGCGAGAGCGTCAGTATTAAGCGGGGGAGA
ATTAGATCGCGATGGGAAAAAATTCGGTTAAGGCCAGGGGGAAAGAAAAAATATAAATTAAAACATATAG
TATGGGCAAGCAGGGAGCTAGAACGATTCGCAGTTAATCCTGGCCTGTTAGAAACATCAGAAGGCTGTAG
ACAAATACTGGGACAGCTACAACCATCCCTTCAGACAGGATCAGAAGAACTTAGATCATTATATAATACA
GTAGCAACCCTCTATTGTGTGCATCAAAGGATAGAGATAAAAGACACCAAGGAAGCTTTAGACAAGATAG
AGGAAGAGCAAAACAAAAGTAAGACCACCGCACAGCAAGCGGCCGCTGATCTTCAGACCTGGAGGAGGAG
ATATGAGGGACAATTGGAGAAGTGAATTATATAAATATAAAGTAGTAAAAATTGAACCATTAGGAGTAGC
ACCCACCAAGGCAAAGAGAAGAGTGGTGCAGAGAGAAAAAAGAGCAGTGGGAATAGGAGCTTTGTTCCTT
GGGTTCTTGGGAGCAGCAGGAAGCACTATGGGCGCAGCGTCAATGACGCTGACGGTACAGGCCAGACAAT
TATTGTCTGGTATAGTGCAGCAGCAGAACAATTTGCTGAGGGCTATTGAGGCGCAACAGCATCTGTTGCA
ACTCACAGTCTGGGGCATCAAGCAGCTCCAGGCAAGAATCCTGGCTGTGGAAAGATACCTAAAGGATCAA
CAGCTCCTGGGGATTTGGGGTTGCTCTGGAAAACTCATTTGCACCACTGCTGTGCCTTGGAATGCTAGTT
GGAGTAATAAATCTCTGGAACAGATTTGGAATCACACGACCTGGATGGAGTGGGACAGAGAAATTAACAA
TTACACAAGCTTAATACACTCCTTAATTGAAGAATCGCAAAACCAGCAAGAAAAGAATGAACAAGAATTA
TTGGAATTAGATAAATGGGCAAGTTTGTGGAATTGGTTTAACATAACAAATTGGCTGTGGTATATAAAAT
TATTCATAATGATAGTAGGAGGCTTGGTAGGTTTAAGAATAGTTTTTGCTGTACTTTCTATAGTGAATAG
AGTTAGGCAGGGATATTCACCATTATCGTTTCAGACCCACCTCCCAACCCCGAGGGGACCCGACAGGCCC
GAAGGAATAGAAGAAGAAGGTGGAGAGAGAGACAGAGACAGATCCATTCGATTAGTGAACGGATCTCGAC
GGTATCGATCACGAGACTAGTATCGAGCGGCCGCCCCCTTCACCGAGGGCCTATTTCCCATGATTCCTTC
ATATTTGCATATACGATACAAGGCTGTTAGAGAGATAATTGGAATTAATTTGACTGTAAACACAAAGATA
TTAGTACAAAATACGTGACGTAGAAAGTAATAATTTCTTGGGTAGTTTGCAGTTTTAAAATTATGTTTTA
AAATGGACTATCATATGCTTACCGTAACTTGAAAGTATTTCGATTTCTTGGCTTTATATATCTTGTGGAA
AGGACGAAACACCGGGTCTTCGAGAAGACCTGTTTTAGAGCTAGAAATAGCAAGTTAAAATAAGGCTAGT
CCGTTATCAACTTGAAAAAGTGGCACCGAGTCGGTGCTTTTTTTAATTCTCGACCTCGAGACAAATGGCA
GTATTCATCCACAATTTTAAAAGAAAAGGGGGGATTGGGGGGTACAGTGCAGGGGAAAGAATAGTAGACA
TAATAGCAACAGACATACAAACTAAAGAATTACAAAAACAAATTACAAAAATTCAAAATTTTCGGGTTTA
TTACAGGGACAGCAGAGATCCACTTTGGCCGCGGCTCGAGGCGATAAGCTTTGCAAAGATGGATAAAGTT
TTAAACAGAGAGGAATCTTTGCAGCTAATGGACCTTCTAGGTCTTGAAAGGAGTGGGAATTGGCTCCGGT
GCCCGTCAGTGGGCAGAGCGCACATCGCCCACAGTCCCCGAGAAGTTGGGGGGAGGGGTCGGCAATTGAA
CCGGTGCCTAGAGAAGGTGGCGCGGGGTAAACTGGGAAAGTGATGTCGTGTACTGGCTCCGCCTTTTTCC
CGAGGGTGGGGGAGAACCGTATATAAGTGCAGTAGTCGCCGTGAACGTTCTTTTTCGCAACGGGTTTGCC
GCCAGAACACAGGTAAGTGCCGTGTGTGGTTCCCGCGGGCCTGGCCTCTTTACGGGTTATGGCCCTTGCG
TGCCTTGAATTACTTCCACCTGGCTGCAGTACGTGATTCTTGATCCCGAGCTTCGGGTTGGAAGTGGGTG
GGAGAGTTCGAGGCCTTGCGCTTAAGGAGCCCCTTCGCCTCGTGCTTGAGTTGAGGCCTGGCCTGGGCGC
TGGGGCCGCCGCGTGCGAATCTGGTGGCACCTTCGCGCCTGTCTCGCTGCTTTCGATAAGTCTCTAGCCA
TTTAAAATTTTTGATGACCTGCTGCGACGCTTTTTTTCTGGCAAGATAGTCTTGTAAATGCGGGCCAAGA
TCTGCACACTGGTATTTCGGTTTTTGGGGCCGCGGGCGGCGACGGGGCCCGTGCGTCCCAGCGCACATGT
TCGGCGAGGCGGGGCCTGCGAGCGCGGCCACCGAGAATCGGACGGGGGTAGTCTCAAGCTGGCCGGCCTG
CTCTGGTGCCTGGCCTCGCGCCGCCGTGTATCGCCCCGCCCTGGGCGGCAAGGCTGGCCCGGTCGGCACC
AGTTGCGTGAGCGGAAAGATGGCCGCTTCCCGGCCCTGCTGCAGGGAGCTCAAAATGGAGGACGCGGCGC
TCGGGAGAGCGGGCGGGTGAGTCACCCACACAAAGGAAAAGGGCCTTTCCGTCCTCAGCCGTCGCTTCAT
GTGACTCCACGGAGTACCGGGCGCCGTCCAGGCACCTCGATTAGTTCTCGAGCTTTTGGAGTACGTCGTC
TTTAGGTTGGGGGGAGGGGTTTTATGCGATGGAGTTTCCCCACACTGAGTGGGTGGAGACTGAAGTTAGG
CCAGCTTGGCACTTGATGTAATTCTCCTTGGAATTTGCCCTTTTTGAGTTTGGATCTTGGTTCATTCTCA
AGCCTCAGACAGTGGTTCAAAGTTTTTTTCTTCCATTTCAGGTGTCGTGAGGAATTCTGCAGTCGATCGA
CGGTACCGCGGGCCCGGGATCCACGGTCGCCACCATGGGCTACCCATACGATGTGCCAGATTACGCTGGA
GGAGGCGGGGGAGGGAAGGAGACCGCCGCCGCCAAGTTCGAGAGGCAGCACATGGACAGCGGAGGAGGCG
GGGGAGGGTATACAGATATCGAAATGAATAGACTCGGAAAGGGCATGCTGATGGTGAGCAAGGGCGAGGA
GGATAACATGGCCATCATCAAGGAGTTCATGCGCTTCAAGGTGCACATGGAGGGCTCCGTGAACGGCCAC
GAGTTCGAGATCGAGGGCGAGGGCGAGGGCCGCCCCTACGAGGGCACCCAGACCGCCAAGCTGAAGGTGA
CCAAGGGTGGCCCCCTGCCCTTCGCCTGGGACATCCTGTCCCCTCAGTTCATGTACGGCTCCAAGGCCTA
CGTGAAGCACCCCGCCGACATCCCCGACTACTTGAAGCTGTCCTTCCCCGAGGGCTTCAAGTGGGAGCGC
GTGATGAACTTCGAGGACGGCGGCGTGGTGACCGTGACCCAGGACTCCTCCCTGCAGGACGGCGAGTTCA
TCTACAAGGTGAAGCTGCGCGGCACCAACTTCCCCTCCGACGGCCCCGTAATGCAGAAGAAGACCATGGG
CTGGGAGGCCTCCTCCGAGCGGATGTACCCCGAGGACGGCGCCCTGAAGGGCGAGATCAAGCAGAGGCTG
AAGCTGAAGGACGGCGGCCACTACGACGCTGAGGTCAAGACCACCTACAAGGCCAAGAAGCCCGTGCAGC
TGCCCGGCGCCTACAACGTCAACATCAAGTTGGACATCACCTCCCACAACGAGGACTACACCATCGTGGA
ACAGTACGAACGCGCCGAGGGCCGCCACTCCACCGGCGGCATGGACGAGCTGTACAAGAAACGGCCAGCC
GAGGATATGGAGGAAGAACAAGCCTTTAAACGATCTCGATAAAGCGGCCGCGTCGACAATCAACCTCTGG
ATTACAAAATTTGTGAAAGATTGACTGGTATTCTTAACTATGTTGCTCCTTTTACGCTATGTGGATACGC
TGCTTTAATGCCTTTGTATCATGCTATTGCTTCCCGTATGGCTTTCATTTTCTCCTCCTTGTATAAATCC
TGGTTGCTGTCTCTTTATGAGGAGTTGTGGCCCGTTGTCAGGCAACGTGGCGTGGTGTGCACTGTGTTTG
CTGACGCAACCCCCACTGGTTGGGGCATTGCCACCACCTGTCAGCTCCTTTCCGGGACTTTCGCTTTCCC
CCTCCCTATTGCCACGGCGGAACTCATCGCCGCCTGCCTTGCCCGCTGCTGGACAGGGGCTCGGCTGTTG
GGCACTGACAATTCCGTGGTGTTGTCGGGGAAGCTGACGTCCTTTCCATGGCTGCTCGCCTGTGTTGCCA
CCTGGATTCTGCGCGGGACGTCCTTCTGCTACGTCCCTTCGGCCCTCAATCCAGCGGACCTTCCTTCCCG
CGGCCTGCTGCCGGCTCTGCGGCCTCTTCCGCATCTTCGCCTTCGCCCTCAGACGAGTCGGATCTCCCTT
TGGGCCGCCTCCCCGCCTGGGTACCTTTAAGACCAATGACTTACAAGGCAGCTGTAGATCTTAGCCACTT
TTTAAAAGAAAAGGGGGGACTGGAAGGGCTAATTCACTCCCAACGAAGATAAGATCTGCTTTTTGCTTGT
ACTGGGTCTCTCTGGTTAGACCAGATCTGAGCCTGGGAGCTCTCTGGCTAACTAGGGAACCCACTGCTTA
AGCCTCAATAAAGCTTGCCTTGAGTGCTTCAAGTAGTGTGTGCCCGTCTGTTGTGTGACTCTGGTAACTA
GAGATCCCTCAGACCCTTTTAGTCAGTGTGGAAAATCTCTAGCAGTAGTAGTTCATGTCATCTTATTATT
CAGTATTTATAACTTGCAAAGAAATGAATATCAGAGAGTGAGAGGAACTTGTTTATTGCAGCTTATAATG
GTTACAAATAAAGCAATAGCATCACAAATTTCACAAATAAAGCATTTTTTTCACTGCATTCTAGTTGTGG
TTTGTCCAAACTCATCAATGTATCTTATCATGTCTGGCTCTAGCTATCCCGCCCCTAACTCCGCCCATCC
CGCCCCTAACTCCGCCCAGTTCCGCCCATTCTCCGCCCCATGGCTGACTAATTTTTTTTATTTATGCAGA
GGCCGAGGCCGCCTCGGCCTCTGAGCTATTCCAGAAGTAGTGAGGAGGCTTTTTTGGAGGCCTAGGGACG
TACCCAATTCGCCCTATAGTGAGTCGTATTACGCGCGCTCACTGGCCGTCGTTTTACAACGTCGTGACTG
GGAAAACCCTGGCGTTACCCAACTTAATCGCCTTGCAGCACATCCCCCTTTCGCCAGCTGGCGTAATAGC
GAAGAGGCCCGCACCGATCGCCCTTCCCAACAGTTGCGCAGCCTGAATGGCGAATGGG
[124 nt withheld, positions 8459-8582]
C
[91 nt withheld, positions 8584-8674]
A
[49 nt withheld, positions 8676-8724]
CCTTTGACGTTGGAGTCCACGTTCTTT
[37 nt withheld, positions 8752-8788]
AC
Features (pLannotate 1.2.2; 30 found; start..end, strand, type, name):
    150..254     +  promoter       AmpR promoter: bla
    255..1115    +  CDS            AmpR: β-lactamase; bla; confers resistance to ampicillin, carbenicillin, and related antibiotics
   1286..1874    +  rep_origin     ori: high-copy-number ColE1/pMB1/pBR322/pUC origin of replication
   2057..2149    +  CDS            lacI (fragment): lac repressor; lacI; The lac repressor binds to the lac operator to inhibit transcription in E. coli. This inhibition can be relieved by adding lactose or isopropyl-β-D-thiogalactopyranoside (IPTG).
   2162..2183    +  protein_bind   CAP binding site: CAP binding activates transcription in the presence of cAMP. E. coli catabolite activator protein
   2198..2228    +  promoter       lac promoter: promoter for the E. coli lac operon
   2236..2252    +  protein_bind   lac operator: The lac repressor binds to the lac operator to inhibit transcription in E. coli. This inhibition can be relieved by adding lactose or isopropyl-β-D-thiogalactopyranoside (IPTG). lac repressor encoded by lacI
   2297..2315    +  promoter       T3 promoter: promoter for bacteriophage T3 RNA polymerase
   2343..2569    +  promoter       RSV promoter: Rous sarcoma virus enhancer/promoter
   2570..2750    +  LTR            5' LTR (truncated): truncated 5' long terminal repeat (LTR) from HIV-1
   2797..2922    +  misc_feature   HIV-1 Ψ: packaging signal of human immunodeficiency virus type 1
   2906..3269    +  CDS            HIV-1 gag (fragment): gag protein from human immunodeficiency virus 1; gag
   3415..3648    +  misc_feature   RRE: The Rev response element (RRE) of HIV-1 allows for Rev-dependent mRNA export from the nucleus to the cytoplasm.
   4025..4125    +  CDS            Rev (fragment): human immunodeficiency virus 1 (HIV-1) Rev protein; rev; enhances nuclear export of unspliced and incompletely spliced viral mRNAs
   4175..4415    +  promoter       U6 promoter: RNA polymerase III promoter for human U6 snRNA
   4442..4517    +  misc_RNA       gRNA scaffold: guide RNA scaffold for the Streptococcus pyogenes CRISPR/Cas9 system
   4565..4682    +  misc_feature   cPPT/CTS: central polypurine tract and central termination sequence of HIV-1
   4749..4815    +  CDS            small t antigen (fragment): SV40 (simian virus 40) small t antigen
   4822..6000    +  promoter       EF-1α promoter: strong constitutive promoter for human elongation factor EF-1α
   6017..6042    +  misc_feature   MCS (fragment): multiple cloning site
   6061..6087    +  CDS            3xHA (fragment): three tandem HA epitope tags
   6211..6918    +  CDS            mCherry: mCherry is a basic (constitutively fluorescent) red fluorescent protein published in 2004, derived from Discosoma sp.. It is reported to be a very rapidly-maturing monomer with low acid sensitivity.
   6988..7576    +  misc_feature   WPRE: woodchuck hepatitis virus posttranscriptional regulatory element
   7581..7718    +  CDS            nef (fragment): NEF_HV1LA - Experimental evidence at protein level: Swiss-Prot protein existence level 1. Extracellular Nef protein targets CD4(+) T-lymphocytes for apoptosis by interacting with CXCR4 surface receptors. From Human immunodeficiency virus type 1 group M subtype B (isolate Lai) (HIV-1).
   7704..7884    +  LTR            5' LTR (truncated): truncated 5' long terminal repeat (LTR) from HIV-1
   7956..8077    +  polyA_signal   SV40 poly(A) signal: SV40 polyadenylation signal
   8117..8252    +  rep_origin     SV40 ori: SV40 origin of replication
   8273..8291    -  promoter       T7 promoter: promoter for bacteriophage T7 RNA polymerase
   8299..8454    +  CDS            lacZα (fragment): LacZα fragment of β-galactosidase; lacZ fragment
   8459..97      +  rep_origin     f1 ori (across the origin) (sequence partly withheld): f1 bacteriophage origin of replication; arrow indicates direction of (+) strand synthesis
