[The description below was written by a language model from this plasmid's Addgene catalogue record and pLannotate feature annotations shown in this document.]
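Description:
pLKO_HA.S.VSVg_mCherry-NLS is a third-generation-style lentiviral transfer vector on a pLKO backbone, about 8.8 kb in the sequenced record. It is designed to deliver a CRISPR guide RNA together with a protein-level barcode. In bacteria it is maintained through a high-copy ColE1/pUC-type origin and selected with ampicillin via the bla gene. An f1 origin and remnants of a lac/lacZα cloning region are also present. The viral portion starts with an RSV promoter fused to a truncated HIV-1 5' LTR, which makes genomic RNA transcription in packaging cells Tat-independent. This is followed by the Ψ packaging signal with a partial gag sequence, the Rev response element and a cPPT/CTS. A WPRE and a truncated 3' LTR lie downstream of the payload, followed by an SV40 polyadenylation signal and SV40 origin.

The vector carries two expression units. A human U6 Pol III promoter sits directly upstream of the S. pyogenes Cas9 guide RNA scaffold, giving a cassette into which an sgRNA spacer can be cloned. No specific guide is recorded. Downstream, the EF-1α promoter drives the "nuclear protein barcode": mCherry with an N-terminal combination of HA, S and VSVg epitope tags and a C-terminal nuclear localization signal. The automated annotation detects only the HA portion and mCherry. The other tags and the NLS are known from the catalogue fields.

The epitope combination acts as an antibody-detectable identifier concentrated in the nucleus, while mCherry marks transduced cells. Pairing a given barcode with a given sgRNA allows vector and cell tracking, and imaging-based readout of which perturbation each cell carries in situ. This supports spatially resolved CRISPR screens in tissue, such as studies of the tumour microenvironment. Cas9 is not encoded on this plasmid and must be supplied separately.
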