Addgene plasmid #178269: pLKO_HA.S.VSVg_mCherry-NLS
Purpose: Nuclear Protein Barcode (nPC) for vector/cell tracking. Contains U6 trRNA cassette for sgRNA cloning. Enables spatial detection of CRISPR screens.
Depositing lab: Brian Brown. Depositing organization: Icahn School of Medicine at Mount Sinai. Publication: Spatial CRISPR genomics identifies regulators of the tumor microenvironment. Dhainaut M, Rose SA, Akturk G, Wroblewska A, Nielsen SR, Park ES, Buckup M, Roudko V, Pia L, Sweeney R, Le Berichel J, Wilk CM, Bektesevic A, Lee BH, Bhardwaj N, Rahman AH, Baccarini A, Gnjatic S, Pe'er D, Merad M, Brown BD. Cell. 2022 Mar 10. pii: S0092-8674(22)00195-7. doi: 10.1016/j.cell.2022.02.015. PubMed 35290801.
Backbone
  Vector backbone: pLKO
  Backbone size w/o insert (bp): 9000
  Vector type: Lentiviral
Growth in bacteria
  Bacterial resistance: Ampicillin, 100 μg/mL
  Growth temperature: 37°C
  Growth strain: NEB Stable
  Copy number: High Copy
Gene/Insert
  Gene/Insert name: nPC Tagged mCherry-NLS
  Species: H. sapiens (human)
  Insert size (bp): 1000
  Promoter: eF1a
  Tag / fusion protein: HA.S.VSVg (N terminal on insert); Nuclear Localization Signal (C terminal on insert)
  Cloning method: Restriction Enzyme; 5′ cloning site unknown (unknown if destroyed)
  Sequencing primers: 5′ cctttttgagtttggatcttggttcat
Terms and licenses: Academic/Nonprofit Terms; Industry Terms: Not Available to Industry
Depositor comments: Please visit https://www.biorxiv.org/content/10.1101/2021.07.13.451021v1 for bioRxiv preprint.
How to cite: pLKO_HA.S.VSVg_mCherry-NLS was a gift from Brian Brown (Addgene plasmid # 178269 ; http://n2t.net/addgene:178269 ; RRID:Addgene_178269)
